Addgene plasmid #185110: KBB609
Purpose: Pom152 N-terminus in pEX-N-His for bacterial expression and purification
Depositing lab: Ken Belanger. Depositing organization: Colgate University.
Backbone
  Vector backbone: pGC10
  Backbone manufacturer: Blue Heron
  Vector type: Bacterial Expression
Growth in bacteria
  Bacterial resistance: Ampicillin, 100 μg/mL
  Growth temperature: 37°C
  Growth strain: DH5alpha
  Copy number: High Copy
Gene/Insert
  Gene/Insert name: POM152
  Species: S. cerevisiae (budding yeast)
  Mutation: Pom152 N-term-6His
  Tag / fusion protein: 6His (N terminal on insert)
  Cloning method: Restriction Enzyme; 5′ cloning site unknown (unknown if destroyed)
Terms and licenses: Academic/Nonprofit Terms; Industry Terms: Not Available to Industry
How to cite: KBB609 was a gift from Ken Belanger (Addgene plasmid # 185110 ; http://n2t.net/addgene:185110 ; RRID:Addgene_185110)
