[The description below was written by a language model from this plasmid's Addgene catalogue record and pLannotate feature annotations shown in this document.]
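Description:
KBB609 is a 5,156 bp bacterial expression plasmid that produces the N-terminal portion of the Saccharomyces cerevisiae nucleoporin Pom152 as a His-tagged protein for purification from E. coli. The catalogue record is slightly inconsistent about the vector. The purpose line places the insert in pEX-N-His, whereas the backbone field lists pGC10 from Blue Heron, and the record does not resolve this. The plasmid replicates from a high-copy ColE1/pUC-type origin and is selected with ampicillin through the β-lactamase gene. It also carries an f1 origin, which allows single-stranded DNA production. The short matches annotated as RSF ori, bom, CMV promoter and hGH poly(A) signal are only fragments and are probably vector remnants rather than functional elements. Several partial lacZα segments are present as well.

The expression cassette uses a T7 promoter followed directly by a lac operator and the strong ribosome binding site from phage T7 gene 10. The open reading frame begins with a 6xHis affinity tag and a TEV protease recognition site, followed by a POM152 fragment of roughly 645 bp, and a T7 terminator lies downstream. A lacI gene with its own promoter supplies the lac repressor, which keeps transcription off until IPTG is added. Expression requires a host that provides T7 RNA polymerase. The His tag allows capture by metal-affinity chromatography, and the TEV site allows the tag to be removed afterwards. Pom152 is a nuclear pore complex component important for de novo pore assembly, so the purified N-terminal domain would suit biochemical or interaction studies, although the record gives no purpose beyond expression and purification.
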