Features (pLannotate 1.2.2; 22 found; start..end, strand, type, name):
    153..170     +  promoter       CMVd1 promoter (fragment): truncated human cytomegalovirus (CMV) immediate early promoter that yields slightly reduced expression relative to the full-length promoter
    175..193     +  promoter       T7 promoter: promoter for bacteriophage T7 RNA polymerase
    194..218     +  protein_bind   lac operator: The lac repressor binds to the lac operator to inhibit transcription in E. coli. This inhibition can be relieved by adding lactose or isopropyl-β-D-thiogalactopyranoside (IPTG). lac repressor encoded by lacI
    222..244     +  RBS            RBS: efficient ribosome binding site from bacteriophage T7 gene 10 (Olins and Rangwala, 1989)
    255..272     +  CDS            7xHis (fragment): 6xHis affinity tag
    273..293     +  CDS            TEV site: tobacco etch virus (TEV) protease recognition and cleavage site
    303..947     +  CDS            POM152 (fragment): PO152_YEAST - Experimental evidence at protein level: Swiss-Prot protein existence level 1. Functions as a component of the nuclear pore complex (NPC). NPC components, collectively referred to as nucleoporins (NUPs), can play the role of both NPC structural components and of docking or interaction partners for transiently associated nuclear transport factors. POM152 is important for the de novo assembly of NPCs. From Saccharomyces cerevisiae (strain ATCC 204508 / S288c) (Baker's yeast).
   1029..1075    +  terminator     T7 terminator: transcription terminator for bacteriophage T7 RNA polymerase
   1076..1095    +  polyA_signal   hGH poly(A) signal (fragment): human growth hormone polyadenylation signal
   1125..1258    +  rep_origin     RSF ori (fragment): Plasmids containing the RSF 1030 origin of replication can be propagated in E. coli cells that contain additional plasmids with compatible origins.
   1263..1314    -  misc_feature   bom (fragment): basis of mobility region from pBR322
   1321..1398    +  promoter       lacI promoter: lacI
   1399..2481    +  CDS            lacI: lac repressor; lacI; The lac repressor binds to the lac operator to inhibit transcription in E. coli. This inhibition can be relieved by adding lactose or isopropyl-β-D-thiogalactopyranoside (IPTG).
   2494..2515    +  protein_bind   CAP binding site: CAP binding activates transcription in the presence of cAMP. E. coli catabolite activator protein
   2530..2560    +  promoter       lac promoter: promoter for the E. coli lac operon
   2568..2584    +  protein_bind   lac operator: The lac repressor binds to the lac operator to inhibit transcription in E. coli. This inhibition can be relieved by adding lactose or isopropyl-β-D-thiogalactopyranoside (IPTG). lac repressor encoded by lacI
   2604..2741    +  CDS            lacZα (fragment): LacZα fragment of β-galactosidase; lacZ fragment
   2932..3520    -  rep_origin     ori: high-copy-number ColE1/pMB1/pBR322/pUC origin of replication
   3691..4551    -  CDS            AmpR: β-lactamase; bla; confers resistance to ampicillin, carbenicillin, and related antibiotics
   4552..4656    -  promoter       AmpR promoter: bla
   4683..5111    +  rep_origin     f1 ori (sequence partly withheld): f1 bacteriophage origin of replication; arrow indicates direction of (+) strand synthesis
   5142..140     -  CDS            lacZα (fragment) (across the origin): LacZα fragment of β-galactosidase; lacZ fragment
>Addgene plasmid #185110 | KBB609 | addgene full sequence | sequence record 368108 | Addgene NGS Result
GCGCAACTGTTGGGAAGGGCGATCGGTGCGGGCCTCTTCGCTATTACGCCAGCTGGCGAAAGGGGGATGT
GCTGCAAGGCGATTAAGTTGGGTAACGCCAGGGTTTTCCCAGTCACGACGTTGTAAAACGACGGCCAGTG
CCGAATTCTGCTGGACTTTCCAAAATGTCGAGCTTAATACGACTCACTATAGGGGAATTGTGAGCGGATA
ACAATTCCCCTTTTGTTTAACTTTAAGAAGGAGAGGCCACCATGCATCACCATCACCATCACGAAAACCT
GTATTTTCAGGGCGCGATCGCCATTATGACCACATGGAGAAAACTTTATACGAAAGAATTAAGTGTAACA
GGTTCAGCCATTAACCATCATCGTATTTTTGATTCTTCCGCTCATTTTAAGGGTGCTCTAACAATCAAGA
TCCTACCTGAAAACACAGCTATGTTTAATCCTCTTCATGAATCATATTGTTTGCCCATGGATACCAATCT
TTTTAAAATTAACTCAATTGACGTACCCATCAGAATAAACTCAACTGAAGAGATTGAATATATCGAGTTG
GAATATAGAGATCTTTACACAAATTCGGTAGAGTTACGGTCTTTGAGTAAGAAAGACTTCAAAATCATCG
ATAACCCCAAATCCTTTTTAAAAAAAGATCAGTCAGTTCTAAAGTCACATTCAAACGATTTTGAAGAAGG
CAGTACAATTCGTTATTTGGCTGTAACTCTTCAAGATATTGGCTTTTATCAAATCAAAAAAATTGTTGAT
TCAAAAAAACTGAATTTAAAGATCCATCAGTCACACTTGGTTGTACCCTACTGTCCAATTGCATCTATTA
CTGGAACTGGAAGCAATGATAGATGTATTGGCGATTCAGATAATGTTTCTTTTGAAATTCAAGGTGTGCC
CCCAATGAAATTAGCATACTCTAAGATCGTTAATGGTTAAACGCGTTAAACGCGGCCGCTCGAGGTTTAA
ACGGCCGGCCACATGACTGACTGAGCCACGATAACCGCTGAGCAATAACTAGCATAACCCCTTGGGGCCT
CTAAACGGGTCTTGAGGGGTTTTTTCCCACCAGCCTTGTCCTAATCCGCGGCGGTTCCTGGCCTTTTGCT
GGCCTTTTGCTCACATGTTCTTTCCTGCGTTATCCCCTGATTCTGTGGATAACCGTATTACCGCCTTTGA
GTGAGCTGATACCGCTCGCCGCAGCCGAACGACCGAGCGCAGCGAGTCAGTGAGCGAGGAAGCGGAAGAG
CGCCTGATGCGGTATTTTCTCCTTACGCATCTGTGCGGTATTTCACACCGCATAAATTCCGACACCATCG
AATGGCGCAAAACCTTTCGCGGTATGGCATGATAGCGCCCGGAAGAGAGTCAATTCAGGGTGGTGAATGT
GAAACCAGTAACGTTATACGATGTCGCAGAGTATGCCGGTGTCTCTTATCAGACCGTTTCCCGCGTGGTG
AACCAGGCCAGCCACGTTTCTGCGAAAACGCGGGAAAAAGTGGAAGCGGCGATGGCGGAGCTGAATTACA
TTCCCAACCGCGTGGCACAACAACTGGCGGGCAAACAGTCGTTGCTGATTGGCGTTGCCACCTCCAGTCT
GGCCCTGCACGCGCCGTCGCAAATTGTCGCGGCGATTAAATCTCGCGCCGATCAACTGGGTGCCAGCGTG
GTGGTGTCGATGGTAGAACGAAGCGGCGTCGAAGCCTGTAAAGCGGCGGTGCACAATCTTCTCGCGCAAC
GAGTCAGTGGGCTGATCATTAACTATCCGCTGGATGACCAGGATGCCATTGCTGTGGAAGCTGCCTGCAC
TAATGTTCCGGCGTTATTTCTTGATGTCTCTGACCAGACACCCATCAACAGTATTATTTTCTCCCATGAA
GACGGTACGCGACTGGGCGTGGAGCATCTGGTCGCATTGGGTCACCAGCAAATCGCGCTGTTAGCGGGCC
CATTAAGTTCTGTCTCGGCGCGTCTGCGTCTGGCTGGCTGGCATAAATATCTCACTCGCAATCAAATTCA
GCCGATAGCGGAACGGGAAGGCGACTGGAGTGCCATGTCCGGTTTTCAACAAACCATGCAAATGCTGAAT
GAGGGCATCGTTCCCACTGCGATGCTGGTTGCCAACGATCAGATGGCGCTGGGCGCAATGCGCGCCATTA
CCGAGTCCGGGCTGCGCGTTGGTGCGGATATCTCGGTAGTGGGATACGACGATACCGAAGACAGCTCATG
TTATATCCCGCCGTTAACCACCATCAAACAGGATTTTCGCCTGCTGGGGCAAACCAGCGTGGACCGCTTG
CTGCAACTCTCTCAGGGCCAGGCGGTGAAGGGCAATCAGCTGTTGCCCGTCTCACTGGTGAAAAGAAAAA
CCACCCTGGCGCCCAATACGCAAACCGCCTCTCCCCGCGCGTTGGCCGATTCATTAATGCAGCTGGCACG
ACAGGTTTCCCGACTGGAAAGCGGGCAGTGAGCGCAACGCAATTAATGTAAGTTAGCTCACTCATTAGGC
ACCCCAGGCTTTACACTTTATGCTTCCGGCTCGTATGTTGTGTGGAATTGTGAGCGGATAACAATTTCAC
ACAGGAAACAGCTATGACCATGATTACGGATTCACTGGCCGTCGTTTTACAACGTCGTGACTGGGAAAAC
CCTGGCGTTACCCAACTTAATCGCCTTGCAGCACATCCCCCTTTCGCCAGCTGGCGTAATAGCGAAGAGG
CCCGCACCGATGGATCCGCTCTTCCGCTTCCTCGCTCACTGACTCGCTGCGCTCGGTCGTTCGGCTGCGG
CGAGCGGTATCAGCTCACTCAAAGGCGGTAATACGGTTATCCACAGAATCAGGGGATAACGCAGGAAAGA
ACATGTGAGCAAAAGGCCAGCAAAAGGCCAGGAACCGTAAAAAGGCCGCGTTGCTGGCGTTTTTCCATAG
GCTCCGCCCCCCTGACGAGCATCACAAAAATCGACGCTCAAGTCAGAGGTGGCGAAACCCGACAGGACTA
TAAAGATACCAGGCGTTTCCCCCTGGAAGCTCCCTCGTGCGCTCTCCTGTTCCGACCCTGCCGCTTACCG
GATACCTGTCCGCCTTTCTCCCTTCGGGAAGCGTGGCGCTTTCTCATAGCTCACGCTGTAGGTATCTCAG
TTCGGTGTAGGTCGTTCGCTCCAAGCTGGGCTGTGTGCACGAACCCCCCGTTCAGCCCGACCGCTGCGCC
TTATCCGGTAACTATCGTCTTGAGTCCAACCCGGTAAGACACGACTTATCGCCACTGGCAGCAGCCACTG
GTAACAGGATTAGCAGAGCGAGGTATGTAGGCGGTGCTACAGAGTTCTTGAAGTGGTGGCCTAACTACGG
CTACACTAGAAGAACAGTATTTGGTATCTGCGCTCTGCTGAAGCCAGTTACCTTCGGAAAAAGAGTTGGT
AGCTCTTGATCCGGCAAACAAACCACCGCTGGTAGCGGTGGTTTTTTTGTTTGCAAGCAGCAGATTACGC
GCAGAAAAAAAGGATCTCAAGAAGATCCTTTGATCTTTTCTACGGGGTCTGACGCTCAGTGGAACGAAAA
CTCACGTTAAGGGATTTTGGTCATGAGATTATCAAAAAGGATCTTCACCTAGATCCTTTTAAATTAAAAA
TGAAGTTTTAAATCAATCTAAAGTATATATGAGTAAACTTGGTCTGACAGTTACCAATGCTTAATCAGTG
AGGCACCTATCTCAGCGATCTGTCTATTTCGTTCATCCATAGTTGCCTGACTCCCCGTCGTGTAGATAAC
TACGATACGGGAGGGCTTACCATCTGGCCCCAGTGCTGCAATGATACCGCGAGACCCACGCTCACCGGCT
CCAGATTTATCAGCAATAAACCAGCCAGCCGGAAGGGCCGAGCGCAGAAGTGGTCCTGCAACTTTATCCG
CCTCCATCCAGTCTATTAATTGTTGCCGGGAAGCTAGAGTAAGTAGTTCGCCAGTTAATAGTTTGCGCAA
CGTTGTTGCCATTGCTACAGGCATCGTGGTGTCACGCTCGTCGTTTGGTATGGCTTCATTCAGCTCCGGT
TCCCAACGATCAAGGCGAGTTACATGATCCCCCATGTTGTGCAAAAAAGCGGTTAGCTCCTTCGGTCCTC
CGATCGTTGTCAGAAGTAAGTTGGCCGCAGTGTTATCACTCATGGTTATGGCAGCACTGCATAATTCTCT
TACTGTCATGCCATCCGTAAGATGCTTTTCTGTGACTGGTGAGTACTCAACCAAGTCATTCTGAGAATAG
TGTATGCGGCGACCGAGTTGCTCTTGCCCGGCGTCAATACGGGATAATACCGCGCCACATAGCAGAACTT
TAAAAGTGCTCATCATTGGAAAACGTTCTTCGGGGCGAAAACTCTCAAGGATCTTACCGCTGTTGAGATC
CAGTTCGATGTAACCCACTCGTGCACCCAACTGATCTTCAGCATCTTTTACTTTCACCAGCGTTTCTGGG
TGAGCAAAAACAGGAAGGCAAAATGCCGCAAAAAAGGGAATAAGGGCGACACGGAAATGTTGAATACTCA
TACTCTTCCTTTTTCAATATTATTGAAGCATTTATCAGGGTTATTGTCTCATGAGCGGATACATATTTGA
ATGTATTTAGAAAAATAAACAAATAGGGGTTCCGCGCACATTTCCCCGAAAAGTGCCACCTG
[124 nt withheld, positions 4683-4806]
C
[91 nt withheld, positions 4808-4898]
A
[49 nt withheld, positions 4900-4948]
CCTTTGACGTTGGAGTCCACGTTCTTT
[37 nt withheld, positions 4976-5012]
ACCCTATCTCGGTCTATTCTTTTGATTTATAAGGGATTTTGCCGATTTCGGCCTATTGGTTAAAAAATGA
GCTGATTTAACAAAAATTTAACGCGAATTTTAACAAAATATTAACGCTTACAATTTCCATTCGCCATTCA
GGCT
